>Addgene plasmid #65142 | pYTK035 | depositor full sequence | sequence record 110195 | Full Sequence
TCGGTCTCATATGAAG
[354 nt withheld, positions 17-370]
AAGAAAACCATCCCAAACAACTTGGTTGAAAACTACTTGACCCCAATGTCTTTGGCTTACTGGTTCATGG
ACGACGGTGGTAAGTGGGACTACAACAAGAACTCTACCAACAAGTCTATCGTTTTGAACACCCAATCTTT
CACCTTCGAAGAAGTTGAATACTTGGTTAAGGGTTTGAGAAACAAGTTCCAATTGAACTGTTACGTTAAG
ATCAACAAGAACAAGCCAATCATCTACATCGACTCTATGTCTTACTTGATCTTCTACAACTTGATCAAGC
CATACTTGATCCCACAAATGATGTACAAGTTGCCAAACACCATCTCTTCTGAAACCTTCTTGAAGTAAGG
ATCCTGAGACCAGACCAATAAAAAACGCCCGGCGGCAACCGAGCGTTCTGAACAAATCCAGATGGAGTTC
TGAGGTCATTACTGGATCTATCAACAGGAGTCCAAGCGAGCTCGATATCAAATTACGCCCCGCCCTGCCA
CTCATCGCAGTACTGTTGTAATTCATTAAGCATTCTGCCGACATGGAAGCCATCACAAACGGCATGATGA
ACCTGAATCGCCAGCGGCATCAGCACCTTGTCGCCTTGCGTATAATATTTGCCCATGGTGAAAACGGGGG
CGAAGAAGTTGTCCATATTGGCCACGTTTAAATCAAAACTGGTGAAACTCACCCAGGGATTGGCTGAAAC
GAAAAACATATTCTCAATAAACCCTTTAGGGAAATAGGCCAGGTTTTCACCGTAACACGCCACATCTTGC
GAATATATGTGTAGAAACTGCCGGAAATCGTCGTGGTATTCACTCCAGAGCGATGAAAACGTTTCAGTTT
GCTCATGGAAAACGGTGTAACAAGGGTGAACACTATCCCATATCACCAGCTCACCGTCTTTCATTGCCAT
ACGAAATTCCGGATGAGCATTCATCAGGCGGGCAAGAATGTGAATAAAGGCCGGATAAAACTTGTGCTTA
TTTTTCTTTACGGTCTTTAAAAAGGCCGTAATATCCAGCTGAACGGTCTGGTTATAGGTACATTGAGCAA
CTGACTGAAATGCCTCAAAATGTTCTTTACGATGCCATTGGGATATATCAACGGTGGTATATCCAGTGAT
TTTTTTCTCCATTTTAGCTTCCTTAGCTCCTGAAAATCTCGATAACTCAAAAAATACGCCCGGTAGTGAT
CTTATTTCATTATGGTGAAAGTTGGAACCTCTTACGTGCCCGATCAATCATGACCAAAATCCCTTAACGT
GAGTTTTCGTTCCACTGAGCGTCAGACCCCGTAGAAAAGATCAAAGGATCTTCTTGAGATCCTTTTTTTC
TGCGCGTAATCTGCTGCTTGCAAACAAAAAAACCACCGCTACCAGCGGTGGTTTGTTTGCCGGATCAAGA
GCTACCAACTCTTTTTCCGAAGGTAACTGGCTTCAGCAGAGCGCAGATACCAAATACTGTTCTTCTAGTG
TAGCCGTAGTTAGGCCACCACTTCAAGAACTCTGTAGCACCGCCTACATACCTCGCTCTGCTAATCCTGT
TACCAGTGGCTGCTGCCAGTGGCGATAAGTCGTGTCTTACCGGGTTGGACTCAAGACGATAGTTACCGGA
TAAGGCGCAGCGGTCGGGCTGAACGGGGGGTTCGTGCACACAGCCCAGCTTGGAGCGAACGACCTACACC
GAACTGAGATACCTACAGCGTGAGCTATGAGAAAGCGCCACGCTTCCCGAAGGGAGAAAGGCGGACAGGT
ATCCGGTAAGCGGCAGGGTCGGAACAGGAGAGCGCACGAGGGAGCTTCCAGGGGGAAACGCCTGGTATCT
TTATAGTCCTGTCGGGTTTCGCCACCTCTGACTTGAGCGTCGATTTTTGTGATGCTCGTCAGGGGGGCGG
AGCCTATGGAAAAACGCCAGCAACGCGGCCTTTTTACGGTTCCTGGCCTTTTGCTGGCCTTTTGCTCACA
TGTTCTTTCCTGCGTTATCCCCTGATTCTGTGGATAACCGTAG
Features (pLannotate 1.2.2; 5 found; start..end, strand, type, name):
     11..715     +  CDS            SCEI (sequence partly withheld): SCE1_YEAST - Also known as OMEGA, SECY. Experimental evidence at protein level: Swiss-Prot protein existence level 1. Mitochondrial DNA endonuclease involved in intron homing. It introduces a specific double-strand break in the DNA of the 21S rRNA gene and thus mediates the insertion of an intron, containing its own coding sequence (group I intron), into an intronless gene. Specifically recognizes and cleaves the sequence 5'-TAGGGATAACAGGGTAAT-3'. From Saccharomyces cerevisiae (strain ATCC 204508 / S288c) (Baker's yeast).
    738..772     -  terminator     lambda t0 terminator: minimal transcription terminator from phage lambda (Scholtissek and Grosse, 1987)
    846..1502    -  CDS            cat: CAT_ECOLX - Experimental evidence at protein level: Swiss-Prot protein existence level 1. This enzyme is an effector of chloramphenicol resistance in bacteria. From Escherichia coli. This protein is used as a marker in many commonly used cloning vectors, such as pACYC184.
   1503..1600    -  promoter       cat promoter: promoter of the E. coli cat gene encoding chloramphenicol acetyltransferase
   1684..2272    +  rep_origin     ori: high-copy-number ColE1/pMB1/pBR322/pUC origin of replication
