[The description below was written by a language model from this plasmid's Addgene catalogue record and pLannotate feature annotations shown in this document.]
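Description:
pYTK035 is a small (about 2.4 kb) part-storage plasmid from the Yeast Toolkit (YTK) modular cloning system, built on the pYTK001 part entry vector. It is maintained in E. coli through a high-copy ColE1/pUC-type origin of replication and selected with chloramphenicol, with resistance provided by the cat gene (chloramphenicol acetyltransferase) driven by its native promoter and followed by a minimal lambda t0 terminator. Although catalogued as a bacterial expression vector, the feature table shows no promoter upstream of the insert, which fits its role as a carrier for a standardized DNA part rather than an expression construct in its own right.

The payload is the open reading frame of I-SceI, the homing endonuclease encoded in the mitochondrial 21S rRNA group I intron of Saccharomyces cerevisiae. This enzyme recognizes a long, 18 bp target site and introduces a site-specific double-strand break, a property that has made it a widely used tool for generating defined chromosomal breaks. The ORF was introduced into the entry vector by BsmBI-based cloning, with both sites destroyed in the process, and is formatted as a Type 3 part, the category the toolkit generally reserves for coding sequences. In the YTK scheme, such a part is combined with compatible parts of other types, such as promoters and terminators, in hierarchical multipart assemblies to build complete transcriptional units and multigene yeast plasmids. The record does not specify a particular downstream application for the I-SceI part beyond its use as a coding-sequence module in this system.
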