Addgene plasmid #65142: pYTK035
Purpose: Encodes I-SceI (ORF) as a Type 3 part to be used in the Dueber YTK system
Depositing lab: John Dueber. Depositing organization: University of California, Berkeley. Publication: A Highly Characterized Yeast Toolkit for Modular, Multipart Assembly. Lee ME, DeLoache WC, Cervantes B, Dueber JE. ACS Synth Biol. 2015 Apr 14. 10.1021/sb500366v PubMed 25871405.
Backbone
  Vector backbone: pYTK001
  Vector type: Bacterial Expression
Growth in bacteria
  Bacterial resistance: Chloramphenicol, 25 μg/mL
  Growth temperature: 37°C
  Growth strain: DH10B
  Copy number: High Copy
Gene/Insert
  Gene/Insert name: I-SceI (ORF)
  Species: S. cerevisiae (budding yeast)
  Cloning method: Restriction Enzyme; 5′ cloning site BsmBI (destroyed during cloning); 3′ cloning site BsmBI (destroyed during cloning)
Terms and licenses: Academic/Nonprofit Terms; Industry Terms: Not Available to Industry
Depositor comments: Type 3 parts are generally reserved for coding sequences in the Dueber YTK. For more information, please visit the supplemental information in PMID:25871405.
How to cite: pYTK035 was a gift from John Dueber (Addgene plasmid # 65142 ; http://n2t.net/addgene:65142 ; RRID:Addgene_65142)
