>Addgene plasmid #65142 | pYTK035 | addgene partial sequence | sequence record 111962 | pRS414-R 5'-CACCTCTGACTTGAGCGTCG-3'
GGGGGCGGAGCCTATGGAAAAACGCCAGCAACGCGGCCTTTTTACGGTTCCTGGCCTTTTGCTGGCCTTT
TGCTCACATGTTCTTTCCTGCGTTATCCCCTGATTCTGTGGATAACCGTAGTCGGTCTCATATGAAG
[354 nt withheld, positions 138-491]
AAGAAAACCATCCCAAACAACTTGGTTGAAAACTACTTGACCCCAATGTCTTTGGCTTACTGGTTCATGG
ACGACGGTGGTAAGTGGGACTACAACAAGAACTCTACCAACAAGTCTATCGTTTTGAACACCCAATCTTT
CACCTTCGAAGAAGTTGAATACTTGGTTAAGGGTTTGAGAAACAAGTTCCAATTGAACTGTTACGTTAAG
ATCAACAAGAACAAGCCAATCATCTACATCGACTCTATGTCTTACTTGATCTTCTACAACTTGATCAAGC
CATACTTGATCCCACAAATGATGTACAAGTTGCCAAACACCATCTCTTCTGAAACCTTCTTGAAGTAAGG
ATCCTGAGACCAGACCAATAAAAAACGCCCGGCGGCAACCGAGCGTTCTGAACAAATCCAGATGGAGTTC
TGAGGTCATTACTGGATCTATCAACAGGAGTCCAAGCGAGCTCGATATCAAATTACGCCCCGCCCTGCCA
CTCATC
