>Addgene plasmid #65142 | pYTK035 | addgene partial sequence | sequence record 220910 | CAT-F 5'-GTTTGTGATGGCTTCCATGTC-3'
GTACTGCGATGAGTGGCAGGGCGGGGCGTAATTTGATATCGAGCTCGCTTGGACTCCTGTTGATAGATCC
AGTAATGACCTCAGAACTCCATCTGGATTTGTTCAGAACGCTCGGTTGCCGCCGGGCGTTTTTTATTGGT
CTGGTCTCAGGATCCTTACTTCAAGAAGGTTTCAGAAGAGATGGTGTTTGGCAACTTGTACATCATTTGT
GGGATCAAGTATGGCTTGATCAAGTTGTAGAAGATCAAGTAAGACATAGAGTCGATGTAGATGATTGGCT
TGTTCTTGTTGATCTTAACGTAACAGTTCAATTGGAACTTGTTTCTCAAACCCTTAACCAAGTATTCAAC
TTCTTCGAAGGTGAAAGATTGGGTGTTCAAAACGATAGACTTGTTGGTAGAGTTCTTGTTGTAGTCCCAC
TTACCACCGTCGTCCATGAACCAGTAAGCCAAAGACATTGGGGTCAAGTAGTTTTCAACCAAGTTGTTTG
GGATGGTTTTCTT
[354 nt withheld, positions 504-857]
CTTCATATGAGACCGACTACGGTTATCCACAGAATCAGGGGATAACGCAGGAAAGAACATGTGAGCAAAA
GGCCAGCAAAAGGCCAGGAACCGT
